>Addgene plasmid #50300 | pICSL30008 | depositor full sequence | sequence record 146789 | Depositor Sequence
ATGGTGAGACCACAGTGGCTCTTCAGTGGACGAAAGGGCCTCGTGATACGCCTATTTTTATAGGTTAATG
TCATGATAATAATGGTTTCTTAGACGTCAGGTGGCACTTTTCGGGGAAATGTGCGCGGAACCCCTATTTG
TTTATTTTTCTAAATACATTCAAATATGTATCCGCTCATGAGACAATAACCCTGATAAATGCTTCAATAA
TATTGAAAAAGGAAGAGTATGCGCTCACGCAACTGGTCCAGAACCTTGACCGAACGCAGCGGTGGTAACG
GCGCAGTGGCGGTTTTCATGGCTTGTTATGACTGTTTTTTTTTGGGGTACAGTCTATGCCTCGGGCATCC
AAGCAGCAAGCGCGTTACGCCGTGGGTCGATGTTTGATGTTATGGAGCAGCAACGATGTTACGCAGCAGG
GCAGTCGCCCTAAAACAAAGTTAAACATCATGAGGGAAGCGGTGATCGCCGAAGTATCGACTCAACTATC
AGAGGTAGTTGGCGTCATCGAGCGCCATCTCGAACCGACGTTGCTGGCCGTACATTTGTACGGCTCCGCA
GTGGATGGCGGCCTGAAGCCACACAGCGATATTGATTTGCTGGTTACGGTGACCGTAAGGCTTGATGAAA
CAACGCGGCGAGCTTTGATCAACGACCTTTTGGAAACTTCGGCTTCCCCTGGAGAGAGCGAGATTCTCCG
CGCTGTAGAAGTCACCATTGTTGTGCACGACGACATCATTCCGTGGCGTTATCCAGCTAAGCGCGAACTG
CAATTTGGAGAATGGCAGCGCAATGACATTCTTGCAGGTATCTTCGAGCCAGCCACGATCGACATTGATC
TGGCTATCTTGCTGACAAAAGCAAGAGAACATAGCGTTGCCTTGGTAGGTCCAGCGGCGGAGGAACTCTT
TGATCCGGTTCCTGAACAGGATCTATTTGAGGCGCTAAATGAAACCTTAACGCTATGGAACTCGCCGCCC
GACTGGGCTGGCGATGAGCGAAATGTAGTGCTTACGTTGTCCCGCATTTGGTACAGCGCAGTAACCGGCA
AAATCGCGCCGAAGGATGTCGCTGCCGACTGGGCAATGGAGCGCCTGCCGGCCCAGTATCAGCCCGTCAT
ACTTGAAGCTAGACAGGCTTATCTTGGACAAGAAGAAGATCGCTTGGCCTCGCGCGCAGATCAGTTGGAA
GAATTTGTCCATTACGTAAAAGGCGAGATCACCAAGGTAGTCGGCAAATAACTGTCAGACCAAGTTTACT
CATATATACTTTAGATTGATTTAAAACTTCATTTTTAATTTAAAAGGATCTAGGTGAAGATCCTTTTTGA
TAATCTCATGACCAAAATCCCTTAACGTGAGTTTTCGTTCCACTGAGCGTCAGACCCCGTAGAAAAGATC
AAAGGATCTTCTTGAGATCCTTTTTTTCTGCGCGTAATCTGCTGCTTGCAAACAAAAAAACCACCGCTAC
CAGCGGTGGTTTGTTTGCCGGATCAAGAGCTACCAACTCTTTTTCCGAAGGTAACTGGCTTCAGCAGAGC
GCAGATACCAAATACTGTCCTTCTAGTGTAGCCGTAGTTAGGCCACCACTTCAAGAACTCTGTAGCACCG
CCTACATACCTCGCTCTGCTAATCCTGTTACCAGTGGCTGCTGCCAGTGGCGATAAGTCGTGTCTTACCG
GGTTGGACTCAAGACGATAGTTACCGGATAAGGCGCAGCGGTCGGGCTGAACGGGGGGTTCGTGCACACA
GCCCAGCTTGGAGCGAACGACCTACACCGAACTGAGATACCTACAGCGTGAGCTATGAGAAAGCGCCACG
CTTCCCGAAGGGAGAAAGGCGGACAGGTATCCGGTAAGCGGCAGGGTCGGAACAGGAGAGCGCACGAGGG
AGCTTCCAGGGGGAAACGCCTGGTATCTTTATAGTCCTGTCGGGTTTCGCCACCTCTGACTTGAGCGTCG
ATTTTTGTGATGCTCGTCAGGGGGGCGGAGCCTATGGAAAAACGCCAGCAACGCGGCCTTTTTACGGTTC
CTGGCCTTTTGCTGGCCTTTTGCTCACATGTTCTTTCCTGCGTTATCCCCTGATTCTGTGGATAACCGTA
TTACCGCCTTTGAGTGAGCTGATACCGCTCGCCGCAGCCGAACGACCGAGCGCAGCGAGTCAGTGAGCGA
GGAAGCGGAAGAGCGCCCAATACGCAAACCGCCTCTCCCCGCGCGTTGGCCGATTCATTAATCACTCGTG
GTCTCACATTGCGTAATCTGGAACGTCATATGGATACAATCCTGCATAGTCCGGGACGTCATAGGGATAG
CCCGCATAGTCAGGAACATCGTATGGGTAAGCAGCTCTAGTGGCGTAATCTGGAACGTCATATGGATACA
ATCCTGCATAGTCCGGGACGTCATAGGGATAGCCCGCATAGTCAGGAACATCGTATGGGTAC
Features (pLannotate 1.2.2; 8 found; start..end, strand, type, name):
    124..228     +  promoter       AmpR promoter: bla
    219..299     -  CDS            int (fragment): INT2_ECOLX - Protein inferred from homology: Swiss-Prot protein existence level 3. Putative integrase believed to be involved in the insertion of antibiotic resistance genes into plasmids and transposons. From Escherichia coli.
    387..443     +  CDS            GmR (fragment): gentamycin acetyltransferase; aacC1; confers resistance to gentamycin
    450..1238    +  CDS            aadA: S3AD_ECOLX - Experimental evidence at protein level: Swiss-Prot protein existence level 1. Mediates bacterial resistance to the antibiotics streptomycin and spectinomycin. From Escherichia coli.
   1412..2000    +  rep_origin     ori: high-copy-number ColE1/pMB1/pBR322/pUC origin of replication
   2183..2232    +  CDS            lacI (fragment): lac repressor; lacI; The lac repressor binds to the lac operator to inhibit transcription in E. coli. This inhibition can be relieved by adding lactose or isopropyl-β-D-thiogalactopyranoside (IPTG).
   2251..2339    -  CDS            3xHA (fragment): three tandem HA epitope tags
   2353..2441    -  CDS            3xHA (fragment): three tandem HA epitope tags
