>Addgene plasmid #50300 | pICSL30008 | addgene full sequence | sequence record 498440 | Addgene NGS Result
ATGGTGAGACCACAGTGGCTCTTCAGTGGACGAAAGGGCCTCGTGATACGCCTATTTTTATAGGTTAATG
TCATGATAATAATGGTTTCTTAGACGTCAGGTGGCACTTTTCGGGGAAATGTGCGCGGAACCCCTATTTG
TTTATTTTTCTAAATACATTCAAATATGTATCCGCTCATGAGACAATAACCCTGATAAATGCTTCAATAA
TATTGAAAAAGGAAGAGTATGCGCTCACGCAACTGGTCCAGAACCTTGACCGAACGCAGCGGTGGTAACG
GCGCAGTGGCGGTTTTCATGGCTTGTTATGACTGTTTTTTTTTGGGGTACAGTCTATGCCTCGGGCATCC
AAGCAGCAAGCGCGTTACGCCGTGGGTCGATGTTTGATGTTATGGAGCAGCAACGATGTTACGCAGCAGG
GCAGTCGCCCTAAAACAAAGTTAAACATCATGAGGGAAGCGGTGATCGCCGAAGTATCGACTCAACTATC
AGAGGTAGTTGGCGTCATCGAGCGCCATCTCGAACCGACGTTGCTGGCCGTACATTTGTACGGCTCCGCA
GTGGATGGCGGCCTGAAGCCACACAGCGATATTGATTTGCTGGTTACGGTGACCGTAAGGCTTGATGAAA
CAACGCGGCGAGCTTTGATCAACGACCTTTTGGAAACTTCGGCTTCCCCTGGAGAGAGCGAGATTCTCCG
CGCTGTAGAAGTCACCATTGTTGTGCACGACGACATCATTCCGTGGCGTTATCCAGCTAAGCGCGAACTG
CAATTTGGAGAATGGCAGCGCAATGACATTCTTGCAGGTATCTTCGAGCCAGCCACGATCGACATTGATC
TGGCTATCTTGCTGACAAAAGCAAGAGAACATAGCGTTGCCTTGGTAGGTCCAGCGGCGGAGGAACTCTT
TGATCCGGTTCCTGAACAGGATCTATTTGAGGCGCTAAATGAAACCTTAACGCTATGGAACTCGCCGCCC
GACTGGGCTGGCGATGAGCGAAATGTAGTGCTTACGTTGTCCCGCATTTGGTACAGCGCAGTAACCGGCA
AAATCGCGCCGAAGGATGTCGCTGCCGACTGGGCAATGGAGCGCCTGCCGGCCCAGTATCAGCCCGTCAT
ACTTGAAGCTAGACAGGCTTATCTTGGACAAGAAGAAGATCGCTTGGCCTCGCGCGCAGATCAGTTGGAA
GAATTTGTCCATTACGTAAAAGGCGAGATCACCAAGGTAGTCGGCAAATAACTGTCAGACCAAGTTTACT
CATATATACTTTAGATTGATTTAAAACTTCATTTTTAATTTAAAAGGATCTAGGTGAAGATCCTTTTTGA
TAATCTCATGACCAAAATCCCTTAACGTGAGTTTTCGTTCCACTGAGCGTCAGACCCCGTAGAAAAGATC
AAAGGATCTTCTTGAGATCCTTTTTTTCTGCGCGTAATCTGCTGCTTGCAAACAAAAAAACCACCGCTAC
CAGCGGTGGTTTGTTTGCCGGATCAAGAGCTACCAACTCTTTTTCCGAAGGTAACTGGCTTCAGCAGAGC
GCAGATACCAAATACTGTTCTTCTAGTGTAGCCGTAGTTAGGCCACCACTTCAAGAACTCTGTAGCACCG
CCTACATACCTCGCTCTGCTAATCCTGTTACCAGTGGCTGCTGCCAGTGGCGATAAGTCGTGTCTTACCG
GGTTGGACTCAAGACGATAGTTACCGGATAAGGCGCAGCGGTCGGGCTGAACGGGGGGTTCGTGCACACA
GCCCAGCTTGGAGCGAACGACCTACACCGAACTGAGATACCTACAGCGTGAGCTATGAGAAAGCGCCACG
CTTCCCGAAGGGAGAAAGGCGGACAGGTATCCGGTAAGCGGCAGGGTCGGAACAGGAGAGCGCACGAGGG
AGCTTCCAGGGGGAAACGCCTGGTATCTTTATAGTCCTGTCGGGTTTCGCCACCTCTGACTTGAGCGTCG
ATTTTTGTGATGCTCGTCAGGGGGGCGGAGCCTATGGAAAAACGCCAGCAACGCGGCCTTTTTACGGTTC
CTGGCCTTTTGCTGGCCTTTTGCTCACATGTTCTTTCCTGCGTTATCCCCTGATTCTGTGGATAACCGTA
TTACCGCCTTTGAGTGAGCTGATACCGCTCGCCGCAGCCGAACGACCGAGCGCAGCGAGTCAGTGAGCGA
GGAAGCGGAAGAGCGCCCAATACGCAAACCGCCTCTCCCCGCGCGTTGGCCGATTCATTAATCACTCGTG
GTCTCACATTCCTGATCTAATAGCCGCGTTCTTGTCATCGTCATCCTTGTAGTCGATGTCATGATCTTTA
TAATCACCGTCATGGTCTTTGTAGTCGAGCTCACCCTGAAAATACAAATTCTCGCTAGCAGTAGTTGGAA
TATCATAATCGTGATGGTGATGGTGATGCGATCCTCTTCCGGAC
Features (pLannotate 1.2.2; 8 found; start..end, strand, type, name):
    124..228     +  promoter       AmpR promoter: bla
    219..299     -  CDS            int (fragment): INT2_ECOLX - Protein inferred from homology: Swiss-Prot protein existence level 3. Putative integrase believed to be involved in the insertion of antibiotic resistance genes into plasmids and transposons. From Escherichia coli.
    387..443     +  CDS            GmR (fragment): gentamycin acetyltransferase; aacC1; confers resistance to gentamycin
    450..1238    +  CDS            aadA: S3AD_ECOLX - Experimental evidence at protein level: Swiss-Prot protein existence level 1. Mediates bacterial resistance to the antibiotics streptomycin and spectinomycin. From Escherichia coli.
   1412..2000    +  rep_origin     ori: high-copy-number ColE1/pMB1/pBR322/pUC origin of replication
   2183..2232    +  CDS            lacI (fragment): lac repressor; lacI; The lac repressor binds to the lac operator to inhibit transcription in E. coli. This inhibition can be relieved by adding lactose or isopropyl-β-D-thiogalactopyranoside (IPTG).
   2271..2336    -  CDS            3xFLAG: three tandem FLAG® epitope tags, followed by an enterokinase cleavage site
   2391..2408    -  CDS            7xHis (fragment): 6xHis affinity tag
