[The description below was written by a language model from this plasmid's Addgene catalogue record and pLannotate feature annotations shown in this document.]
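Description:
pICSL30008 is a small Level 0 part plasmid from a Golden Gate modular cloning (MoClo) toolbox for plants, built in the pAGM1276 backbone. Although catalogued as a plant expression vector, it carries no promoter, terminator or plant selection marker of its own. It serves as an E. coli storage vector for a single standardised part. It replicates at high copy from a ColE1/pUC-type origin and is selected with spectinomycin through the aadA streptomycin/spectinomycin resistance gene. A bla-type promoter lies upstream of aadA, along with short integrase and gentamicin acetyltransferase fragments that are probably remnants of the integron-derived resistance cassette. A short lacI fragment near the cloning region also appears to be backbone residue.

The payload is an N-terminal epitope tag module of six tandem copies of the influenza hemagglutinin (HA) epitope, with internal BsaI and BbsI sites removed by point mutation so the part is compatible with Type IIS assembly. It was inserted using BpiI sites that were destroyed in the process, and it can be released with BsaI for one-pot assembly with promoter, coding sequence and terminator modules. This yields plant transcription units whose proteins carry an N-terminal 6xHA tag for immunodetection or immunoprecipitation.

The two sequence records disagree over the insert. In the depositor sequence (2,442 nt), the insert region is annotated as two 3xHA fragments, matching the catalogue description. In the repository's sequencing result (2,424 nt), the same region is annotated as a 3xFLAG tag and a His-tag fragment, with no HA repeats. The record does not explain this discrepancy, so the tag identity should be verified before use.
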