Addgene plasmid #50300: pICSL30008
Depositing lab: Nicola Patron. Depositing organization: Sainsbury Laboratory, Norwich. Publication: A golden gate modular cloning toolbox for plants. Engler C, Youles M, Gruetzner R, Ehnert TM, Werner S, Jones JD, Patron NJ, Marillonnet S. ACS Synth Biol. 2014 Nov 21;3(11):839-43. doi: 10.1021/sb4001504. Epub 2014 Feb 20. PubMed 24933124.
Backbone
  Vector backbone: pAGM1276
  Vector type: plant expression
Growth in bacteria
  Bacterial resistance: Spectinomycin, 50 μg/mL
  Growth temperature: 37°C
  Growth strain: DH5alpha
  Copy number: High Copy
Gene/Insert
  Gene/Insert name: N terminal HA tag (6x Human influenza hemagglutinin)
  Mutation: BsaI/BbsI sites removed by point-mutation
  Cloning method: Restriction Enzyme; 5′ cloning site BpiI (destroyed during cloning); 3′ cloning site BpiI (destroyed during cloning)
Terms and licenses: Academic/Nonprofit Terms; Industry Terms: Not Available to Industry
Depositor comments: insert can be released with BsaI
How to cite: pICSL30008 was a gift from Nicola Patron (Addgene plasmid # 50300)
